Addgene plasmid #9030: 1013 pcDNA3 T7 Akt1 T308A S473A
Depositing lab: William Sellers. Publication: Regulation of G1 progression by the PTEN tumor suppressor protein is linked to inhibition of the phosphatidylinositol 3-kinase/Akt pathway. Ramaswamy S, Nakamura N, Vazquez F, Batt DB, Perera S, Roberts TM, Sellers WR. Proc Natl Acad Sci U S A. 1999 Mar 2. 96(5):2110-5. 10.1073/pnas.96.5.2110 PubMed 10051603.
Backbone
  Vector backbone: pcDNA3
  Backbone manufacturer: Invitrogen
  Backbone size w/o insert (bp): 5446
  Vector type: Mammalian Expression
  Selectable markers: Neomycin (select with G418)
Growth in bacteria
  Bacterial resistance: Ampicillin, 100 μg/mL
  Growth temperature: 37°C
  Growth strain: DH5alpha
  Copy number: High Copy
Gene/Insert
  Gene/Insert name: Akt1 T308A S473A (alt names: Akt1; Akt)
  Species: H. sapiens (human)
  Insert size (bp): 1500
  Mutation: T308A S473A
  Entrez Gene: AKT1 (a.k.a. AKT, PKB, PKB-ALPHA, PRKBA, RAC, RAC-ALPHA)
  Cloning method: Restriction Enzyme; 5′ cloning site BamHI (not destroyed); 3′ cloning site EcoRI (not destroyed)
  Sequencing primers: 5′ CMV-F; 3′ BGH-rev
Terms and licenses: Academic/Nonprofit Terms; Industry Terms: Not Available to Industry
How to cite: 1013 pcDNA3 T7 Akt1 T308A S473A was a gift from William Sellers (Addgene plasmid # 9030 ; http://n2t.net/addgene:9030 ; RRID:Addgene_9030)
