[The description below was written by a language model from this plasmid's Addgene catalogue record and pLannotate feature annotations shown in this document.]
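Description:
1013 pcDNA3 T7 Akt1 T308A S473A is a mammalian expression plasmid built on the Invitrogen pcDNA3 backbone, carrying a roughly 1.5 kb human AKT1 cDNA cloned between BamHI and EcoRI sites that both remain intact. The sequenced construct is 6,897 nt. In bacteria it is maintained as a high-copy plasmid through a ColE1/pUC-type origin and selected with ampicillin via the β-lactamase gene. An f1 origin is also present, which would allow single-stranded DNA production. For mammalian cells, an SV40 early promoter drives the neomycin phosphotransferase gene, followed by an SV40 polyadenylation signal, so that stable transfectants can be selected with G418.

The payload is transcribed from the CMV immediate-early enhancer and promoter and terminated by the bovine growth hormone polyadenylation signal. Just upstream of the Akt1 coding sequence lies a T7 gene 10 leader sequence, which provides an N-terminal T7 epitope tag for detecting or immunoprecipitating the expressed protein. Flanking T7 and SP6 phage promoters from the backbone also permit in vitro transcription of the insert. The kinase carries two alanine substitutions, T308A and S473A, which remove the activation-loop and C-terminal hydrophobic-motif phosphorylation sites needed for full Akt activation, so the protein cannot be activated by upstream PI3K-dependent signalling. The associated publication concerns PTEN regulation of G1 progression through inhibition of the PI3K/Akt pathway, so this construct plausibly serves as a non-activatable control alongside wild-type or active Akt. A few short annotated fragments, such as the HIV-1 LTR and ble matches, are probably incidental sequence similarities rather than functional parts.
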