Features (pLannotate 1.2.2; 22 found; start..end, strand, type, name):
     28..80      -  misc_feature   bom (fragment): basis of mobility region from pBR322
    235..614     +  enhancer       CMV enhancer: human cytomegalovirus immediate early enhancer
    615..818     +  promoter       CMV promoter: human cytomegalovirus (CMV) immediate early promoter
    814..847     +  LTR            5' LTR (truncated) (fragment): truncated 5' long terminal repeat (LTR) from HIV-1
    863..881     +  promoter       T7 promoter: promoter for bacteriophage T7 RNA polymerase
    901..932     +  CDS            T7 tag (gene 10 leader) (fragment): leader peptide from bacteriophage T7 gene 10 promotes efficient translation in E. coli
    937..2376    +  CDS            Akt1: human serine/threonine protein kinase activated by growth factors; AKT1
   2450..2468    -  promoter       SP6 promoter: promoter for bacteriophage SP6 RNA polymerase
   2494..2718    +  polyA_signal   bGH poly(A) signal: bovine growth hormone polyadenylation signal
   2722..2743    +  promoter       SV40 promoter (fragment): SV40 enhancer and early promoter
   2764..3192    +  rep_origin     f1 ori (sequence partly withheld): f1 bacteriophage origin of replication; arrow indicates direction of (+) strand synthesis
   3206..3535    +  promoter       SV40 promoter: SV40 enhancer and early promoter
   3602..4393    +  CDS            neo: KKA2_KLEPN - Also known as kan, nptII. Experimental evidence at protein level: Swiss-Prot protein existence level 1. Resistance to kanamycin, neomycin, paromomycin, ribostamycin, butirosin and gentamicin B. From Klebsiella pneumoniae.
   4417..4575    +  CDS            ble (fragment): BLE_KLEPN - Experimental evidence at protein level: Swiss-Prot protein existence level 1. Binding protein with a strong affinity to the bleomycin family of antibiotics. Binds to CL990; an antimitotic-antibiotic compound. From Klebsiella pneumoniae.
   4570..4691    +  polyA_signal   SV40 poly(A) signal: SV40 polyadenylation signal
   4764..4780    -  protein_bind   lac operator: The lac repressor binds to the lac operator to inhibit transcription in E. coli. This inhibition can be relieved by adding lactose or isopropyl-β-D-thiogalactopyranoside (IPTG). lac repressor encoded by lacI
   4788..4818    -  promoter       lac promoter: promoter for the E. coli lac operon
   4833..4854    -  protein_bind   CAP binding site: CAP binding activates transcription in the presence of cAMP. E. coli catabolite activator protein
   4867..4959    -  CDS            lacI (fragment): lac repressor; lacI; The lac repressor binds to the lac operator to inhibit transcription in E. coli. This inhibition can be relieved by adding lactose or isopropyl-β-D-thiogalactopyranoside (IPTG).
   5142..5730    -  rep_origin     ori: high-copy-number ColE1/pMB1/pBR322/pUC origin of replication
   5901..6761    -  CDS            AmpR: β-lactamase; bla; confers resistance to ampicillin, carbenicillin, and related antibiotics
   6762..6866    -  promoter       AmpR promoter: bla
>Addgene plasmid #9030 | 1013 pcDNA3 T7 Akt1 T308A S473A | addgene full sequence | sequence record 166162 | Addgene NGS Result
GACGGATCGGGAGATCTCCCGATCCCCTATGGTGCACTCTCAGTACAATCTGCTCTGATGCCGCATAGTT
AAGCCAGTATCTGCTCCCTGCTTGTGTGTTGGAGGTCGCTGAGTAGTGCGCGAGCAAAATTTAAGCTACA
ACAAGGCAAGGCTTGACCGACAATTGCATGAAGAATCTGCTTAGGGTTAGGCGTTTTGCGCTGCTTCGCG
ATGTACGGGCCAGATATACGCGTTGACATTGATTATTGACTAGTTATTAATAGTAATCAATTACGGGGTC
ATTAGTTCATAGCCCATATATGGAGTTCCGCGTTACATAACTTACGGTAAATGGCCCGCCTGGCTGACCG
CCCAACGACCCCCGCCCATTGACGTCAATAATGACGTATGTTCCCATAGTAACGCCAATAGGGACTTTCC
ATTGACGTCAATGGGTGGAGTATTTACGGTAAACTGCCCACTTGGCAGTACATCAAGTGTATCATATGCC
AAGTACGCCCCCTATTGACGTCAATGACGGTAAATGGCCCGCCTGGCATTATGCCCAGTACATGACCTTA
TGGGACTTTCCTACTTGGCAGTACATCTACGTATTAGTCATCGCTATTACCATGGTGATGCGGTTTTGGC
AGTACATCAATGGGCGTGGATAGCGGTTTGACTCACGGGGATTTCCAAGTCTCCACCCCATTGACGTCAA
TGGGAGTTTGTTTTGGCACCAAAATCAACGGGACTTTCCAAAATGTCGTAACAACTCCGCCCCATTGACG
CAAATGGGCGGTAGGCGTGTACGGTGGGAGGTCTATATAAGCAGAGCTCTCTGGCTAACTAGAGAACCCA
CTGCTTACTGGCTTATCGAAATTAATACGACTCACTATAGGGAGACCCAAGCTTGCCACCATGGCTAGCA
TGACTGGTGGACAGCAAATGGGATCCATGAGCGACGTGGCTATTGTGAAGGAGGGTTGGCTGCACAAACG
AGGGGAGTACATCAAGACCTGGCGGCCACGCTACTTCCTCCTCAAGAATGATGGCACCTTCATTGGCTAC
AAGGAGCGGCCGCAGGATGTGGACCAACGTGAGGCTCCCCTCAACAACTTCTCTGTGGCGCAGTGCCAGC
TGATGAAGACGGAGCGGCCCCGGCCCAACACCTTCATCATCCGCTGCCTGCAGTGGACCACTGTCATCGA
ACGCACCTTCCATGTGGAGACTCCTGAGGAGCGGGAGGAGTGGACAACCGCCATCCAGACTGTGGCTGAC
GGCCTCAAGAAGCAGGAGGAGGAGGAGATGGACTTCCGGTCGGGCTCACCCAGTGACAACTCAGGGGCTG
AAGAGATGGAGGTGTCCCTGGCCAAGCCCAAGCACCGCGTGACCATGAACGAGTTTGAGTACCTGAAGCT
GCTGGGCAAGGGCACTTTCGGCAAGGTGATCCTGGTGAAGGAGAAGGCCACAGGCCGCTACTACGCCATG
AAGATCCTCAAGAAGGAAGTCATCGTGGCCAAGGACGAGGTGGCCCACACACTCACCGAGAACCGCGTCC
TGCAGAACTCCAGGCACCCCTTCCTCACAGCCCTGAAGTACTCTTTCCAGACCCACGACCGCCTCTGCTT
TGTCATGGAGTACGCCAACGGGGGCGAGCTGTTCTTCCACCTGTCCCGGGAACGTGTGTTCTCCGAGGAC
CGGGCCCGCTTCTATGGCGCTGAGATTGTGTCAGCCCTGGACTACCTGCACTCGGAGAAGAACGTGGTGT
ACCGGGACCTCAAGCTGGAGAACCTCATGCTGGACAAGGACGGGCACATTAAGATCACAGACTTCGGGCT
GTGCAAGGAGGGGATCAAGGACGGTGCCACCATGAAGGCCTTTTGCGGCACACCTGAGTACCTGGCCCCC
GAGGTGCTGGAGGACAATGACTACGGCCGTGCAGTGGACTGGTGGGGGCTGGGCGTGGTCATGTACGAGA
TGATGTGCGGTCGCCTGCCCTTCTACAACCAGGACCATGAGAAGCTTTTTGAGCTCATCCTCATGGAGGA
GATCCGCTTCCCGCGCACGCTTGGTCCCGAGGCCAAGTCCTTGCTTTCAGGGCTGCTCAAGAAGGACCCC
AAGCAGAGGCTTGGCGGGGGCTCCGAGGACGCCAAGGAGATCATGCAGCATCGCTTCTTTGCCGGTATCG
TGTGGCAGCACGTGTACGAGAAGAAGCTCAGCCCACCCTTCAAGCCCCAGGTCACGTCGGAGACTGACAC
CAGGTATTTTGATGAGGAGTTCACGGCCCAGATGATCACCATCACACCACCTGACCAAGATGACAGCATG
GAGTGTGTGGACAGCGAGCGCAGGCCCCACTTCCCCCAGTTCGCCTACTCGGCCAGCGGCACGGCCTGAG
GCGGCGGTGGAATTCTGCAGATATCCATCACACTGGCGGCCGCTCGAGCATGCATCTAGAGGGCCCTATT
CTATAGTGTCACCTAAATGCTAGAGCTCGCTGATCAGCCTCGACTGTGCCTTCTAGTTGCCAGCCATCTG
TTGTTTGCCCCTCCCCCGTGCCTTCCTTGACCCTGGAAGGTGCCACTCCCACTGTCCTTTCCTAATAAAA
TGAGGAAATTGCATCGCATTGTCTGAGTAGGTGTCATTCTATTCTGGGGGGTGGGGTGGGGCAGGACAGC
AAGGGGGAGGATTGGGAAGACAATAGCAGGCATGCTGGGGATGCGGTGGGCTCTATGGCTTCTGAGGCGG
AAAGAACCAGCTGGGGCTCTAGGGGGTATCCCC
[124 nt withheld, positions 2764-2887]
C
[91 nt withheld, positions 2889-2979]
A
[49 nt withheld, positions 2981-3029]
CCTTTGACGTTGGAGTCCACGTTCTTT
[37 nt withheld, positions 3057-3093]
ACCCTATCTCGGTCTATTCTTTTGATTTATAAGGGATTTTGCCGATTTCGGCCTATTGGTTAAAAAATGA
GCTGATTTAACAAAAATTTAACGCGAATTAATTCTGTGGAATGTGTGTCAGTTAGGGTGTGGAAAGTCCC
CAGGCTCCCCAGCAGGCAGAAGTATGCAAAGCATGCATCTCAATTAGTCAGCAACCAGGTGTGGAAAGTC
CCCAGGCTCCCCAGCAGGCAGAAGTATGCAAAGCATGCATCTCAATTAGTCAGCAACCATAGTCCCGCCC
CTAACTCCGCCCATCCCGCCCCTAACTCCGCCCAGTTCCGCCCATTCTCCGCCCCATGGCTGACTAATTT
TTTTTATTTATGCAGAGGCCGAGGCCGCCTCTGCCTCTGAGCTATTCCAGAAGTAGTGAGGAGGCTTTTT
TGGAGGCCTAGGCTTTTGCAAAAAGCTCCCGGGAGCTTGTATATCCATTTTCGGATCTGATCAAGAGACA
GGATGAGGATCGTTTCGCATGATTGAACAAGATGGATTGCACGCAGGTTCTCCGGCCGCTTGGGTGGAGA
GGCTATTCGGCTATGACTGGGCACAACAGACAATCGGCTGCTCTGATGCCGCCGTGTTCCGGCTGTCAGC
GCAGGGGCGCCCGGTTCTTTTTGTCAAGACCGACCTGTCCGGTGCCCTGAATGAACTGCAGGACGAGGCA
GCGCGGCTATCGTGGCTGGCCACGACGGGCGTTCCTTGCGCAGCTGTGCTCGACGTTGTCACTGAAGCGG
GAAGGGACTGGCTGCTATTGGGCGAAGTGCCGGGGCAGGATCTCCTGTCATCTCACCTTGCTCCTGCCGA
GAAAGTATCCATCATGGCTGATGCAATGCGGCGGCTGCATACGCTTGATCCGGCTACCTGCCCATTCGAC
CACCAAGCGAAACATCGCATCGAGCGAGCACGTACTCGGATGGAAGCCGGTCTTGTCGATCAGGATGATC
TGGACGAAGAGCATCAGGGGCTCGCGCCAGCCGAACTGTTCGCCAGGCTCAAGGCGCGCATGCCCGACGG
CGAGGATCTCGTCGTGACCCATGGCGATGCCTGCTTGCCGAATATCATGGTGGAAAATGGCCGCTTTTCT
GGATTCATCGACTGTGGCCGGCTGGGTGTGGCGGACCGCTATCAGGACATAGCGTTGGCTACCCGTGATA
TTGCTGAAGAGCTTGGCGGCGAATGGGCTGACCGCTTCCTCGTGCTTTACGGTATCGCCGCTCCCGATTC
GCAGCGCATCGCCTTCTATCGCCTTCTTGACGAGTTCTTCTGAGCGGGACTCTGGGGTTCGAAATGACCG
ACCAAGCGACGCCCAACCTGCCATCACGAGATTTCGATTCCACCGCCGCCTTCTATGAAAGGTTGGGCTT
CGGAATCGTTTTCCGGGACGCCGGCTGGATGATCCTCCAGCGCGGGGATCTCATGCTGGAGTTCTTCGCC
CACCCCAACTTGTTTATTGCAGCTTATAATGGTTACAAATAAAGCAATAGCATCACAAATTTCACAAATA
AAGCATTTTTTTCACTGCATTCTAGTTGTGGTTTGTCCAAACTCATCAATGTATCTTATCATGTCTGTAT
ACCGTCGACCTCTAGCTAGAGCTTGGCGTAATCATGGTCATAGCTGTTTCCTGTGTGAAATTGTTATCCG
CTCACAATTCCACACAACATACGAGCCGGAAGCATAAAGTGTAAAGCCTGGGGTGCCTAATGAGTGAGCT
AACTCACATTAATTGCGTTGCGCTCACTGCCCGCTTTCCAGTCGGGAAACCTGTCGTGCCAGCTGCATTA
ATGAATCGGCCAACGCGCGGGGAGAGGCGGTTTGCGTATTGGGCGCTCTTCCGCTTCCTCGCTCACTGAC
TCGCTGCGCTCGGTCGTTCGGCTGCGGCGAGCGGTATCAGCTCACTCAAAGGCGGTAATACGGTTATCCA
CAGAATCAGGGGATAACGCAGGAAAGAACATGTGAGCAAAAGGCCAGCAAAAGGCCAGGAACCGTAAAAA
GGCCGCGTTGCTGGCGTTTTTCCATAGGCTCCGCCCCCCTGACGAGCATCACAAAAATCGACGCTCAAGT
CAGAGGTGGCGAAACCCGACAGGACTATAAAGATACCAGGCGTTTCCCCCTGGAAGCTCCCTCGTGCGCT
CTCCTGTTCCGACCCTGCCGCTTACCGGATACCTGTCCGCCTTTCTCCCTTCGGGAAGCGTGGCGCTTTC
TCATAGCTCACGCTGTAGGTATCTCAGTTCGGTGTAGGTCGTTCGCTCCAAGCTGGGCTGTGTGCACGAA
CCCCCCGTTCAGCCCGACCGCTGCGCCTTATCCGGTAACTATCGTCTTGAGTCCAACCCGGTAAGACACG
ACTTATCGCCACTGGCAGCAGCCACTGGTAACAGGATTAGCAGAGCGAGGTATGTAGGCGGTGCTACAGA
GTTCTTGAAGTGGTGGCCTAACTACGGCTACACTAGAAGAACAGTATTTGGTATCTGCGCTCTGCTGAAG
CCAGTTACCTTCGGAAAAAGAGTTGGTAGCTCTTGATCCGGCAAACAAACCACCGCTGGTAGCGGTGGTT
TTTTTGTTTGCAAGCAGCAGATTACGCGCAGAAAAAAAGGATCTCAAGAAGATCCTTTGATCTTTTCTAC
GGGGTCTGACGCTCAGTGGAACGAAAACTCACGTTAAGGGATTTTGGTCATGAGATTATCAAAAAGGATC
TTCACCTAGATCCTTTTAAATTAAAAATGAAGTTTTAAATCAATCTAAAGTATATATGAGTAAACTTGGT
CTGACAGTTACCAATGCTTAATCAGTGAGGCACCTATCTCAGCGATCTGTCTATTTCGTTCATCCATAGT
TGCCTGACTCCCCGTCGTGTAGATAACTACGATACGGGAGGGCTTACCATCTGGCCCCAGTGCTGCAATG
ATACCGCGAGACCCACGCTCACCGGCTCCAGATTTATCAGCAATAAACCAGCCAGCCGGAAGGGCCGAGC
GCAGAAGTGGTCCTGCAACTTTATCCGCCTCCATCCAGTCTATTAATTGTTGCCGGGAAGCTAGAGTAAG
TAGTTCGCCAGTTAATAGTTTGCGCAACGTTGTTGCCATTGCTACAGGCATCGTGGTGTCACGCTCGTCG
TTTGGTATGGCTTCATTCAGCTCCGGTTCCCAACGATCAAGGCGAGTTACATGATCCCCCATGTTGTGCA
AAAAAGCGGTTAGCTCCTTCGGTCCTCCGATCGTTGTCAGAAGTAAGTTGGCCGCAGTGTTATCACTCAT
GGTTATGGCAGCACTGCATAATTCTCTTACTGTCATGCCATCCGTAAGATGCTTTTCTGTGACTGGTGAG
TACTCAACCAAGTCATTCTGAGAATAGTGTATGCGGCGACCGAGTTGCTCTTGCCCGGCGTCAATACGGG
ATAATACCGCGCCACATAGCAGAACTTTAAAAGTGCTCATCATTGGAAAACGTTCTTCGGGGCGAAAACT
CTCAAGGATCTTACCGCTGTTGAGATCCAGTTCGATGTAACCCACTCGTGCACCCAACTGATCTTCAGCA
TCTTTTACTTTCACCAGCGTTTCTGGGTGAGCAAAAACAGGAAGGCAAAATGCCGCAAAAAAGGGAATAA
GGGCGACACGGAAATGTTGAATACTCATACTCTTCCTTTTTCAATATTATTGAAGCATTTATCAGGGTTA
TTGTCTCATGAGCGGATACATATTTGAATGTATTTAGAAAAATAAACAAATAGGGGTTCCGCGCACATTT
CCCCGAAAAGTGCCACCTGACGTC
