>Addgene plasmid #9030 | 1013 pcDNA3 T7 Akt1 T308A S473A | addgene partial sequence | sequence record 17608 | 9030 with T7
ATGAGCGACGTGGCTATTGTGAAGGAGGGTTGGCTGCACAAACGAGGGGAGTACATCAAGACCTGGCGGC
CACGCTACTTCCTCCTCAAGAATGATGGCACCTTCATTGGCTACAAGGAGCGGCCGCAGGATGTGGACCA
ACGTGAGGCTCCCCTCAACAACTTCTCTGTGGCGCAGTGCCAGCTGATGAAGACGGAGCGGCCCCGGCCC
AACACCTTCATCATCCGCTGCCTGCAGTGGACCACTGTCATCGAACGCACCTTCCATGTGGAGACTCCTG
AGGAGCGGGAGGAGTGGACAACCGCCATCCAGACTGTGGCTGACGGCCTCAAGAAGCAGGAGGAGGAGGA
GATGGACTTCCGGTCGGGCTCACCCAGTGACAACTCAGGGGCTGAAGAGATGGAGGTGTCCCTGGCCAAG
CCCAAGCACCGCGTGACCATGAACGAGTTTGAGTACCTGAAGCTGCTGGGCAAGGGCACTTTCGGCAAGG
TGATCCTGGTGAAGGAGAAGGCCACAGGCCGCTACTACGCCATGAAGATCCTCAAGAAGGAAGTCATCGT
GGCCAAGGACGAGGTGGCCCACACACTCACCGAGAACCGCGTCCTGCAGAACTCCAGGCACCCCTTCCTC
ACAGCCCTGAAGTACTCTTTCCAGACC
