>Addgene plasmid #9030 | 1013 pcDNA3 T7 Akt1 T308A S473A | addgene partial sequence | sequence record 106833 | hAKT1-Fwd 5'-tatggcgctgagattgtgtc-3'
GGTGTACCGGGACCTCAAGCTGGAGAACCTCATGCTGGACAAGGACGGGCACATTAAGATCACAGACTTC
GGGCTGTGCAAGGAGGGGATCAAGGACGGTGCCACCATGAAGGCCTTTTGCGGCACACCTGAGTACCTGG
CCCCCGAGGTGCTGGAGGACAATGACTACGGCCGTGCAGTGGACTGGTGGGGGCTGGGCGTGGTCATGTA
CGAGATGATGTGCGGTCGCCTGCCCTTCTACAACCAGGACCATGAGAAGCTTTTTGAGCTCATCCTCATG
GAGGAGATCCGCTTCCCGCGCACGCTTGGTCCCGAGGCCAAGTCCTTGCTTTCAGGGCTGCTCAAGAAGG
ACCCCAAGCAGAGGCTTGGCGGGGGCTCCGAGGACGCCAAGGAGATCATGCAGCATCGCTTCTTTGCCGG
TATCGTGTGGCAGCACGTGTACGAGAAGAAGCTCAGCCCACCCTTCAAGCCCCAGGTCACGTCGGAGACT
GACACCAGGTATTTTGATGAGGAGTTCACGGCCCAGATGATCACCATCACACCACCTGACCAAGATGACA
GCATGGAGTGTGTGGACAGCGAGCGCAGGCCCCACTTCCCCCAGTTCGCCTACTCGGCCAGCGGCACGGC
CTGAGGCGGCGGTGGAATTCTGCAGATATCCATCACACTGGCGGCCGCTCGAGCATGCATCTAGAGGGCC
CTATTCTATAGTGTCACCTAAATGCTAGAGCTCGCTGATCAGCCTCGACTGTGCCTTCTAGTTGCCAGCC
ATCTGTTGTTTGCCCCTCCCCCGTGCCTTCCTTGACCCTGGAAGGTGCCACTCCCACTGTCCTTTCCTAA
TAAAATGAGGAAATTGCATCGCATTGTCTGAGTAGGTGTCATTCTATTCTGGGGGGTGGGGTGGGGCAGG
ACAGCAAGGGGGAGGATTGGGAA
